>Addgene plasmid #113357 | rs699-major | addgene full sequence | sequence record 220990 | Addgene NGS Result
AATGAGTCTTCGGACCTCGCGGGGGCCGCTTAAGCGGTGGTTAGGGTTTGTCTGACGCGGGGGGAGGGGG
AAGGAACGAAACACTCTCATTCGGAGGCGGCTCGGGGTTTGGTCTTGGTGGCCACGGGCACGCAGAAGAG
CGCCGCGATCCTCTTAAGCACCCCCCCGCCCTCCGTGGAGGCGGGGGTTTGGTCGGCGGGTGGTAACTGG
CGGGCCGCTGACTCGGGCGGGTCGCGCGCCCCAGAGTGTGACCTTTTCGGTCTGCTCGCAGACCCCCGGG
CGGCGCCGCCGCGGCGGCGACGGGCTCGCTGGGTCCTAGGCTCCATGGGGACCGTATACGTGGACAGGCT
CTGGAGCATCCGCACGACTGCGGTGATATTACCGGAGACCTTCTGCGGGACGAGCCGGGTCACGCGGCTG
ACGCGGAGCGTCCGTTGGGCGACAAACACCAGGACGGGGCACAGGTACACTATCTTGTCACCCGGAGGCG
CGAGGGACTGCAGGAGCTTCAGGGAGTGGCGCAGCTGCTTCATCCCCGTGGCCCGTTGCTCGCGTTTGCT
GGCGGTGTCCCCGGAAGAAATATATTTGCATGTCTTTAGTTCTATGATGACACAAACCCCGCCCAGCGTC
TTGTCATTGGCGAATTCGAACACGCAGATGCAGTCGGGGCGGCGCGGTCCCAGGTCCACTTCGCATATTA
AGGTGACGCGTGTGGCCTCGAACACCGAGCGACCCTGCAGCGACCCGCTTAAAAGCTTGGCAATCCGGTA
CTGTTGGTAAAGCCACCATGGAAGATGCCAAAAACATTAAGAAGGGCCCAGCGCCATTCTACCCACTCGA
AGACGGGACCGCCGGCGAGCAGCTGCACAAAGCCATGAAGCGCTACGCCCTGGTGCCCGGCACCATCGCC
TTTACCGACGCACATATCGAGGTGGACATTACCTACGCCGAGTACTTCGAGATGAGCGTTCGGCTGGCAG
AAGCTATGAAGCGCTATGGGCTGAATACAAACCATCGGATCGTGGTGTGCAGCGAGAATAGCTTGCAGTT
CTTCATGCCCGTGTTGGGTGCCCTGTTCATCGGTGTGGCTGTGGCCCCAGCTAACGACATCTACAACGAG
CGCGAGCTGCTGAACAGCATGGGCATCAGCCAGCCCACCGTCGTATTCGTGAGCAAGAAAGGGCTGCAAA
AGATCCTCAACGTGCAAAAGAAGCTACCGATCATACAAAAGATCATCATCATGGATAGCAAGACCGACTA
CCAGGGCTTCCAAAGCATGTACACCTTCGTGACTTCCCATTTGCCACCCGGCTTCAACGAGTACGACTTC
GTGCCCGAGAGCTTCGACCGGGACAAAACCATCGCCCTGATCATGAACAGTAGTGGCAGTACCGGATTGC
CCAAGGGCGTAGCCCTACCGCACCGCACCGCTTGTGTCCGATTCAGTCATGCCCGCGACCCCATCTTCGG
CAACCAGATCATCCCCGACACCGCTATCCTCAGCGTGGTGCCATTTCACCACGGCTTCGGCATGTTCACC
ACGCTGGGCTACTTGATCTGCGGCTTTCGGGTCGTGCTCATGTACCGCTTCGAGGAGGAGCTATTCTTGC
GCAGCTTGCAAGACTATAAGATTCAATCTGCCCTGCTGGTGCCCACACTATTTAGCTTCTTCGCTAAGAG
CACTCTCATCGACAAGTACGACCTAAGCAACTTGCACGAGATCGCCAGCGGCGGGGCGCCGCTCAGCAAG
GAGGTAGGTGAGGCCGTGGCCAAACGCTTCCACCTACCAGGCATCCGCCAGGGCTACGGCCTGACAGAAA
CAACCAGCGCCATTCTGATCACCCCCGAAGGGGACGACAAGCCTGGCGCAGTAGGCAAGGTGGTGCCCTT
CTTCGAGGCTAAGGTGGTGGACTTGGACACCGGTAAGACACTGGGTGTGAACCAGCGCGGCGAGCTGTGC
GTCCGTGGCCCCATGATCATGAGCGGCTACGTTAACAACCCCGAGGCTACAAACGCTCTCATCGACAAGG
ACGGCTGGCTGCACAGCGGCGACATCGCCTACTGGGACGAGGACGAGCACTTCTTCATCGTGGACCGGCT
GAAGAGCCTGATCAAATACAAGGGCTACCAGGTAGCCCCAGCCGAACTGGAGAGCATCCTGCTGCAACAC
CCCAACATCTTCGACGCCGGGGTCGCCGGCCTGCCCGACGACGATGCCGGCGAGCTGCCCGCCGCAGTCG
TCGTGCTGGAACACGGTAAAACCATGACCGAGAAGGAGATCGTGGACTATGTGGCCAGCCAGGTTACAAC
CGCCAAGAAGCTGCGCGGTGGTGTTGTGTTCGTGGACGAGGTGCCTAAAGGACTGACCGGCAAGTTGGAC
GCCCGCAAGATCCGCGAGATTCTCATTAAGGCCAAGAAGGGCGGCAAGATCGCCGTGTAATAATTCTAGA
GTCGGGGCGGCCGGCCGCTTCGAGCAGACATGATAAGATACATTGATGAGTTTGGACAAACCACAACTAG
AATGCAGTGAAAAAAATGCTTTATTTGTGAAATTTGTGATGCTATTGCTTTATTTGTAACCATTATAAGC
TGCAATAAACAAGTTAACAACAACAATTGCATTCATTTTATGTTTCAGGTTCAGGGGGAGGTGTGGGAGG
TTTTTTAAAGCAAGTAAAACCTCTACAAATGTGGTAAAATCGATAAGGATCCGTCGACCGATGCCCTTGA
GAGCCTTCAACCCAGTCAGCTCCTTCCGGTGGGCGCGGGGCATGACTATCGTCGCCGCACTTATGACTGT
CTTCTTTATCATGCAACTCGTAGGACAGGTGCCGGCAGCGCTCTTCCGCTTCCCCGCTCACTGACTCGCT
GCGCTCGGTCGTTCGGCTGCGGCGAGCGGTATCAGCTCACTCAAAGGCGGTAATACGGTTATCCACAGAA
TCAGGGGATAACGCAGGAAAGAACATGTGAGCAAAAGGCCAGCAAAAGGCCAGGAACCGTAAAAAGGCCG
CGTTGCTGGCGTTTTTCCATAGGCTCCGCCCCCCTGACGAGCATCACAAAAATCGACGCTCAAGTCAGAG
GTGGCGAAACCCGACAGGACTATAAAGATACCAGGCGTTTCCCCCTGGAAGCTCCCTCGTGCGCTCTCCT
GTTCCGACCCTGCCGCTTACCGGATACCTGTCCGCCTTTCTCCCTTCGGGAAGCGTGGCGCTTTCTCATA
GCTCACGCTGTAGGTATCTCAGTTCGGTGTAGGTCGTTCGCTCCAAGCTGGGCTGTGTGCACGAACCCCC
CGTTCAGCCCGACCGCTGCGCCTTATCCGGTAACTATCGTCTTGAGTCCAACCCGGTAAGACACGACTTA
TCGCCACTGGCAGCAGCCACTGGTAACAGGATTAGCAGAGCGAGGTATGTAGGCGGTGCTACAGAGTTCT
TGAAGTGGTGGCCTAACTACGGCTACACTAGAAGAACAGTATTTGGTATCTGCGCTCTGCTGAAGCCAGT
TACCTTCGGAAAAAGAGTTGGTAGCTCTTGATCCGGCAAACAAACCACCGCTGGTAGCGGTGGTTTTTTT
GTTTGCAAGCAGCAGATTACGCGCAGAAAAAAAGGATCTCAAGAAGATCCTTTGATCTTTTCTACGGGGT
CTGACGCTCAGTGGAACGAAAACTCACGTTAAGGGATTTTGGTCATGAGATTATCAAAAAGGATCTTCAC
CTAGATCCTTTTAAATTAAAAATGAAGTTTTAAATCAATCTAAAGTATATATGAGTAAACTTGGTCTGAC
AGCGGCCGCAAATGCTAAACCACTGCAGTGGTTACCAGTGCTTGATCAGTGAGGCACCGATCTCAGCGAT
CTGCCTATTTCGTTCGTCCATAGTGGCCTGACTCCCCGTCGTGTAGATCACTACGATTCGTGAGGGCTTA
CCATCAGGCCCCAGCGCAGCAATGATGCCGCGAGAGCCGCGTTCACCGGCCCCCGATTTGTCAGCAATGA
ACCAGCCAGCAGGGAGGGCCGAGCGAAGAAGTGGTCCTGCTACTTTGTCCGCCTCCATCCAGTCTATGAG
CTGCTGTCGTGATGCTAGAGTAAGAAGTTCGCCAGTGAGTAGTTTCCGAAGAGTTGTGGCCATTGCTACT
GGCATCGTGGTATCACGCTCGTCGTTCGGTATGGCTTCGTTCAACTCTGGTTCCCAGCGGTCAAGCCGGG
TCACATGATCACCCATATTATGAAGAAATGCAGTCAGCTCCTTAGGGCCTCCGATCGTTGTCAGAAGTAA
GTTGGCCGCGGTGTTGTCGCTCATGGTAATGGCAGCACTACACAATTCTCTTACCGTCATGCCATCCGTA
AGATGCTTTTCCGTGACCGGCGAGTACTCAACCAAGTCGTTTTGTGAGTAGTGTATACGGCGACCAAGCT
GCTCTTGCCCGGCGTCTATACGGGACAACACCGCGCCACATAGCAGTACTTTGAAAGTGCTCATCATCGG
GAATCGTTCTTCGGGGCGGAAAGACTCAAGGATCTTGCCGCTATTGAGATCCAGTTCGATATAGCCCACT
CTTGCACCCAGTTGATCTTCAGCATCTTTTACTTTCACCAGCGTTTCGGGGTGTGCAAAAACAGGCAAGC
AAAATGCCGCAAAGAAGGGAATGAGTGCGACACGAAAATGTTGGATGCTCATACTCGTCCTTTTTCAATA
TTATTGAAGCATTTATCAGGGTTACTAGTACGTCTCTCAAGGATAAGTAAGTAATATTAAGGTACGGGAG
GTATTGGACAGGCCGCAATAAAATATCTTTATTTTCATTACATCTGTGTGTTGGTTTTTTGTGTGAATCG
ATAGTACTAACATACGCTCTCCATCAAAACAAAACGAAACAAAACAAACTAGCAAAATAGGCTGTCCCCG
GTGCAAGTGCAGGTGCCAGAACATTTCTCTGGCCTAACTGGCCGGTACCCCGTCATTCATTCCTAATTAG
TCCATGTTTAAACATAACTTCAGATAGAAGACAATGAGGATTTTATAAAACATAAGGTAAGATATATGTC
TGAGAAAAAGGCAGGTCTGACACAATTATGGATTTAAACGTTTTTGGTTGATTCTGGCACTATTAGCAAA
AATAATACATAAATTTATATAGTGCCTACTATGTAGTAGGATACGAGATAAGAAGTAGCAAAGATTTGAA
TTTAACAGTTTTTGAATGAAAACAAGCTTTAGAGCTGAAATAAAATTTTTTTTTTTTTCAGATGGAATCT
CGCTCTGTCGCCCAGGCTGGAGTGCAATGGCATGATCTCAGCTCACTGCAACCTCCGCCTCTCTGGTTCA
AGTGATTCTTCTACCTCAGCCTCCTGAGTAGCTGGGATTATAGGCGAGCGCCACCACACCTGGCTAATTT
TTTGAATTTTTAGTAGAGACGGGGTTTCACCATGTTGGTCAGGCTGGTCTTGAACTCCAGACCTCATGAT
CCGGATA
Features (pLannotate 1.2.2; 12 found; start..end, strand, type, name):
      1..752     +  promoter       HSV TK promoter: herpes simplex virus thymidine kinase promoter
    788..2440    +  CDS            luciferase: firefly luciferase synthetic luc2 version of the luciferase gene
   2484..2605    -  polyA_signal   SV40 poly(A) signal: SV40 polyadenylation signal
   2628..2696    -  CDS            large T antigen (fragment): large T antigen from SV40 (simian virus 40)
   2712..2844    +  CDS            TcR (fragment): tetracycline efflux protein; tet; confers resistance to tetracycline
   3024..3612    -  rep_origin     ori: high-copy-number ColE1/pMB1/pBR322/pUC origin of replication
   3812..4672    -  CDS            AmpR: β-lactamase confers resistance to ampicillin, carbenicillin, and related antibiotics
   4673..4714    -  promoter       AmpR promoter (fragment): bla
   4777..4825    +  polyA_signal   poly(A) signal: synthetic polyadenylation signal
   4839..4930    +  misc_feature   pause site: RNA polymerase II transcriptional pause signal from the human α2 globin gene
   5224..5391    +  CDS            GVQW1 (fragment): GVQW1_HUMAN - Also known as TIGD1L2. Experimental evidence at transcript level: Swiss-Prot protein existence level 2. From Homo sapiens (Human).
   5389..5463    -  CDS            ZNF714 (fragment): ZN714_HUMAN - Experimental evidence at transcript level: Swiss-Prot protein existence level 2. May be involved in transcriptional regulation. From Homo sapiens (Human).
