[The description below was written by a language model from this plasmid's Addgene catalogue record and pLannotate feature annotations shown in this document.]
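Description:
rs699-major is a firefly luciferase enhancer-reporter plasmid built on the pGL4-TK backbone, intended for transient transfection into mammalian cells and propagated in E. coli. It replicates from a high-copy ColE1/pUC-type origin and is selected with ampicillin through the β-lactamase (AmpR) gene. Short annotated fragments of a tetracycline resistance gene and of SV40 large T antigen appear to be backbone remnants (the latter adjoining the SV40 polyadenylation region) rather than functional genes.

The reporter unit consists of the herpes simplex virus thymidine kinase promoter, a modest-strength basal promoter, driving the synthetic luc2 version of firefly luciferase, terminated by an SV40 poly(A) signal. Upstream of the cloning region sit a synthetic poly(A) signal and the human α2-globin RNA polymerase II pause site, standard pGL4 elements that suppress read-through transcription from the backbone so that luciferase output reflects the inserted regulatory DNA.

The insert is a human genomic fragment surrounding SNP rs6990531 carrying the major (T) allele, cloned between KpnI and EcoRV. The feature table does not label it as such, but the region between the pause site and the TK promoter (the sequence is circular) holds unannotated sequence and short hits to human GVQW1 and ZNF714. These hits are most plausibly incidental matches within the genomic insert, not expressed coding sequences.

According to the record, the plasmid is used to evaluate the enhancer activity of a FOXA1 DIV motif in the context of this allele. The name implies comparison with a minor-allele counterpart, though no such construct is described here.
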