Addgene plasmid #113357: rs699-major
Purpose: evaluate FOXA1 DIV motif enhancer activity in SNP rs6990531 major allele (T)
Depositing lab: Ralf Jauch. Depositing organization: Guangzhou Institute of Biomedicine and Health (GIBH), Chinese Academy of Sciences. Publication: DNA-mediated dimerization on a compact sequence signature controls enhancer engagement and regulation by FOXA1. Wang X, Srivastava Y, Jankowski A, Malik V, Wei Y, Del Rosario RC, Cojocaru V, Prabhakar S, Jauch R. Nucleic Acids Res. 2018 Jun 20;46(11):5470-5486. doi: 10.1093/nar/gky259. PubMed 29669022.
Backbone
  Vector backbone: pGL4-TK
  Backbone manufacturer: Promega
  Vector type: Luciferase
Growth in bacteria
  Bacterial resistance: Ampicillin, 100 μg/mL
  Growth temperature: 37°C
  Growth strain: DH5alpha
  Copy number: High Copy
Gene/Insert
  Gene/Insert name: rs6990531 major allele
  Species: H. sapiens (human)
  Cloning method: Restriction Enzyme; 5′ cloning site KpnI (unknown if destroyed); 3′ cloning site EcoRV (unknown if destroyed)
Terms and licenses: Academic/Nonprofit Terms; Industry Terms: Not Available to Industry
How to cite: rs699-major was a gift from Ralf Jauch (Addgene plasmid # 113357 ; http://n2t.net/addgene:113357 ; RRID:Addgene_113357)
