>Addgene plasmid #113357 | rs699-major | depositor partial sequence | sequence record 220991 | major
TAGCAAAG
